>Addgene plasmid #44972 | pSNV2 CHER NLS cop1at(335-675) | depositor full sequence | sequence record 62265 | pSNV2 CHER NLS cop1at(335-675) sequence 6055 bps
GAATTCTTGAAGACGAAAGGGCCTCGTGATACGCCTATTTTTATAGGTTAATGTCATGATAATAATGGTT
TCTTAGACGTCAGGTGGCACTTTTCGGGGAAATGTGCGCGGAACCCCTATTTGTTTATTTTTCTAAATAC
ATTCAAATATGTATCCGCTCATGAGACAATAACCCTGATAAATGCTTCAATAATATTGAAAAAGGAAGAG
TATGAGTATTCAACATTTCCGTGTCGCCCTTATTCCCTTTTTTGCGGCATTTTGCCTTCCTGTTTTTGCT
CACCCAGAAACGCTGGTGAAAGTAAAAGATGCTGAAGATCAGTTGGGTGCACGAGTGGGTTACATCGAAC
TGGATCTCAACAGCGGTAAGATCCTTGAGAGTTTTCGCCCCGAAGAACGTTTTCCAATGATGAGCACTTT
TAAAGTTCTGCTATGTGGCGCGGTATTATCCCGTGTTGACGCCGGGCAAGAGCAACTCGGTCGCCGCATA
CACTATTCTCAGAATGACTTGGTTGAGTACTCACCAGTCACAGAAAAGCATCTTACGGATGGCATGACAG
TAAGAGAATTATGCAGTGCTGCCATAACCATGAGTGATAACACTGCGGCCAACTTACTTCTGACAACGAT
CGGAGGACCGAAGGAGCTAACCGCTTTTTTGCACAACATGGGGGATCATGTAACTCGCCTTGATCGTTGG
GAACCGGAGCTGAATGAAGCCATACCAAACGACGAGCGTGACACCACGATGCCTGCAGCAATGGCAACAA
CGTTGCGCAAACTATTAACTGGCGAACTACTTACTCTAGCTTCCCGGCAACAATTAATAGACTGGATGGA
GGCGGATAAAGTTGCAGGACCACTTCTGCGCTCGGCCCTTCCGGCTGGCTGGTTTATTGCTGATAAATCT
GGAGCCGGTGAGCGTGGGTCTCGCGGTATCATTGCAGCACTGGGGCCAGATGGTAAGCCCTCCCGTATCG
TAGTTATCTACACGACGGGGAGTCAGGCAACTATGGATGAACGAAATAGACAGATCGCTGAGATAGGTGC
CTCACTGATTAAGCATTGGTAACTGTCAGACCAAGTTTACTCATATATACTTTAGATTGATTTAAAACTT
CATTTTTAATTTAAAAGGATCTAGGTGAAGATCCTTTTTGATAATCTCATGACCAAAATCCCTTAACGTG
AGTTTTCGTTCCACTGAGCGTCAGACCCCGTAGAAAAGATCAAAGGATCTTCTTGAGATCCTTTTTTTCT
GCGCGTAATCTGCTGCTTGCAAACAAAAAAACCACCGCTACCAGCGGTGGTTTGTTTGCCGGATCAAGAG
CTACCAACTCTTTTTCCGAAGGTAACTGGCTTCAGCAGAGCGCAGATACCAAATACTGTCCTTCTAGTGT
AGCCGTAGTTAGGCCACCACTTCAAGAACTCTGTAGCACCGCCTACATACCTCGCTCTGCTAATCCTGTT
ACCAGTGGCTGCTGCCAGTGGCGATAAGTCGTGTCTTACCGGGTTGGACTCAAGACGATAGTTACCGGAT
AAGGCGCAGCGGTCGGGCTGAACGGGGGGTTCGTGCACACAGCCCAGCTTGGAGCGAACGACCTACACCG
AACTGAGATACCTACAGCGTGAGCTATGAGAAAGCGCCACGCTTCCCGAAGGGAGAAAGGCGGACAGGTA
TCCGGTAAGCGGCAGGGTCGGAACAGGAGAGCGCACGAGGGAGCTTCCAGGGGGAAACGCCTGGTATCTT
TATAGTCCTGTCGGGTTTCGCCACCTCTGACTTGAGCGTCGATTTTTGTGATGCTCGTCAGGGGGGCGGA
GCCTATGGAAAAACGCCAGCAACGCGGCCTTTTTACGGTTCCTGGCCTTTTGCTGGCCTTTTGCTCACAT
GTTCTTTCCTGCGTTATCCCCTGATTCTGTGGATAACCGTATTACCGCCTTTGAGTGAGCTGATACCGCT
CGCCGCAGCCGAACGACCGAGCGCAGCGAGTCAGTGAGCGAGGAAGCGGAAGAGCGCCTGATGCGGTATT
TTCTCCTTACGCATCTGTGCGGTATTTCACACCGCATATGGTGCACTCTCAGTACAATCTGCTCTGATGC
CGCATAGTTAAGCCAGTATACACTCCGCTATCGCTACGTGACTGGGTCATGGCTGCGCCCCGACACCCGC
CAACACCCGCTGACGCGCCCTGACGGGCTTGTCTGCTCCCGGCATCCGCTTACAGACAAGCTGTGACCGT
CTCCGGGAGCTGCATGTGTCAGAGGTTTTCACCGTCATCACCGAAACGCGCGAGGCAGCTGTGGAATGTG
TGTCAGTTAGGGTGTGGAAAGTCCCCAGGCTCCCCAGCAGGCAGAAGTATGCAAAGCATGCATCTCAATT
AGTCAGCAACCAGGTGTGGAAAGTCCCCAGGCTCCCCAGCAGGCAGAAGTATGCAAAGCATGCATCTCAA
TTAGTCAGCAACCATAGTCCCGCCCCTAACTCCGCCCATCCCGCCCCTAACTCCGCCCAGTTCCGCCCAT
TCTCCGCCCCATGCATGGCTGACTAATTTTTTTTATTTATGCAGAGGCCGAGGCCGCCTCGGCCTCTGAG
CTATTCCAGAAGTAGTGAGGAGGCTTTTTTGGAGGCCTAGGCTTTTGCAAAAAGCTTGCCGCCACGATGG
TGAGCAAGGGCGAGGAGGATAACATGGCCATCATCAAGGAGTTCATGCGCTTCAAGGTGCACATGGAGGG
CTCCGTGAACGGCCACGAGTTCGAGATCGAGGGCGAGGGCGAGGGCCGCCCCTACGAGGGCACCCAGACC
GCCAAGCTGAAGGTGACCAAGGGTGGCCCCCTGCCCTTCGCCTGGGACATCCTGTCCCCTCAGTTCATGT
ACGGCTCCAAGGCCTACGTGAAGCACCCCGCCGACATCCCCGACTACTTGAAGCTGTCCTTCCCCGAGGG
CTTCAAGTGGGAGCGCGTGATGAACTTCGAGGACGGCGGCGTGGTGACCGTGACCCAGGACTCCTCCCTG
CAGGACGGCGAGTTCATCTACAAGGTGAAGCTGCGCGGCACCAACTTCCCCTCCGACGGCCCCGTAATGC
AGAAGAAGACCATGGGCTGGGAGGCCTCCTCCGAGCGGATGTACCCCGAGGACGGCGCCCTGAAGGGCGA
GATCAAGCAGAGGCTGAAGCTGAAGGACGGCGGCCACTACGACGCTGAGGTCAAGACCACCTACAAGGCC
AAGAAGCCCGTGCAGCTGCCCGGCGCCTACAACGTCAACATCAAGTTGGACATCACCTCCCACAACGAGG
ACTACACCATCGTGGAACAGTACGAACGCGCCGAGGGCCGCCACTCCACCGGCGGCATGGACGAGCTGTA
CAAGGGTGGTAAAGGACCTAAAAAGAAACGTAAGGTCGGACCCGGGTATAGCAACGGCCTTGCAGATTTT
CAATCTGTGTTGACTACCTTCACTCGCTACAGTCGTCTAAGAGTTATAGCAGAAATCCGGCATGGGGATA
TATTTCATTCAGCCAACATTGTATCAAGCATAGAGTTTGATCGTGATGATGAGCTGTTTGCCACTGCTGG
TGTTTCTAGATGTATAAAGGTTTTTGACTTCTCTTCGGTTGTAAATGAACCAGCAGATATGCAGTGTCCG
ATTGTGGAGATGTCAACTCGGTCTAAACTTAGTTGCTTGAGTTGGAATAAGCATGAAAAAAATCACATAG
CAAGCAGTGATTATGAAGGAATAGTAACAGTGTGGGATGTAACTACTAGGCAGAGTCTTATGGAGTATGA
AGAGCACGAAAAACGTGCCTGGAGTGTTGACTTTTCACGAACAGAACCATCAATGCTTGTATCTGGTAGT
GACGACTGCAAGGTTAAAGTTTGGTGCACGAGGCAGGAAGCAAGTGTGATTAATATTGATATGAAAGCAA
ACATATGTTGTGTCAAGTACAATCCTGGCTCAAGCAACTACATTGCGGTCGGATCAGCTGATCATCACAT
CCATTATTACGATCTAAGAAACATAAGCCAACCACTTCATGTCTTCAGTGGACACAAGAAAGCAGTTTCC
TATGTTAAATTTTTGTCCAACAACGAGCTCGCTTCTGCGTCCACAGATAGCACACTACGCTTATGGGATG
TCAAAGACAACTTGCCAGTTCGAACATTCAGAGGACATACTAACGAGAAGAACTTTGTGGGTCTCACAGT
GAACAGCGAGTATCTCGCCTGTGGAAGCGAGACAAACGAAGTATATGTATATCACAAGGAAATCACGAGA
CCCGTGACATCGCACAGATTTGGATCGCCAGACATGGACGATGCAGAGGAAGAGGCAGGTTCCTACTTTA
TTAGTGCGGTTTGCTGGAAGAGTGATAGTCCCACGATGTTGACTGCGAATAGTCAAGGAACCATCAAAGT
TCTGGTACTCGCTGCGTAAGCGGCCGCAAAAGTCGACCTGAAGCTATCTTTGTGAAGGAACCTTACTTCT
GTGGTGTGACATAATTGGACAAACTACCTACAGAGATTTAAAGCTCTAAGGTAAATATAAAATTTTTAAG
TGTATAATGTGTTAAACTACTGATTCTAATTGTTTGTGTATTTTAGATTCCAACCTATGGAACTGATGAA
TGGGAGCAGTGGTGGAATGCCTTTAATGAGGAAAACCTGTTTTGCTCAGAAGAAATGCCATCTAGTGATG
ATGAGGCTACTGCTGACTCTCAACATTCTACTCCTCCAAAAAAGAAGAGAAAGGTAGAAGACCCCAAGGA
CTTTCCTTCAGAATTGCTAAGTTTTTTGAGTCATGCTGTGTTTAGTAATAGAACTCTTGCTTGCTTTGCT
ATTTACACCACAAAGGAAAAAGCTGCACTGCTATACAAGAAAATTATGGAAAAATATTCTGTAACCTTTA
TAAGTAGGCATAACAGTTATAATCATAACATACTGTTTTTTCTTACTCCACACAGGCATAGAGTGTCTGC
TATTAATAACTATGCTCAAAAATTGTGTACCTTTAGCTTTTTAATTTGTAAAGGGGTTAATAAGGAATAT
TTGATGTATAGTGCCTTGACTAGAGATCATAATCAGCCATACCACATTTGTAGAGGTTTTACTTGCTTTA
AAAAACCTCCCACACCTCCCCCTGAACCTGAAACATAAAATGAATGCAATTGTTGTTGTTAACTTGTTTA
TTGCAGCTTATAATGGTTACAAATAAAGCAATAGCATCACAAATTTCACAAATAAAGCATTTTTTTCACT
GCATTCTAGTTGTGGTTTGTCCAAACTCATCAATGTATCTTATCATGTCTGGATCGATCCCCAGGAAGCT
CCTCTGTGTCCTCATAAACCCTAACCTCCTCTACTTGAGAGGACATTCCAATCATAGGCTGCCCATCCAC
CCTCTGTGTCCTCCTGTTAATTAGGTCACTTAACAAAAAGGAAATTGGGTAGGGGTTTTTCACAGACCGC
TTTCTAAGGGTAATTTTAAAATATCTGGGAAGTCCCTTCCACTGCTGTGTTCCAGAAGTGTTGGTAAACA
GCCCACAAATGTCAACAGCAGAAACATACAAGCTGTCAGCTTTGCACAAGGGCCCAACACCCTGCTCATC
AAGAAGCACTGTGGTTGCTGTGTTAGTAATGTGCAAAACAGGAGGCACATTTTCCCCACCTGTGTAGGTT
CCAAAATATCTAGTGTTTTCATTTTTACTTGGATCAGGAACCCAGCACTCCACTGGATAAGCATTATCCT
TATCCAAAACAGCCTTGTGGTCAGTGTTCATCTGCTGACTGTCAACTGTAGCATTTTTTGGGGTTACAGT
TTGAGCAGGATATTTGGTCCTGTAGTTTGCTAACACACCCTGCAGCTCCAAAGGTTCCCCACCAACAGCA
AAAAAATGAAAATTTGACCCTTGAATGGGTTTTCCAGCACCATTTTCATGAGTTTTTTGTGTCCCTGAAT
GCAAGTTTAACATAGCAGTTACCCCAATAACCTCAGTTTTAACAGTAACAGCTTCCCACATCAAAATATT
TCCACAGGTTAAGTCCTCATTTAAATTAGGCAAAG
Features (pLannotate 1.2.2; 14 found; start..end, strand, type, name):
    107..211     +  promoter       AmpR promoter: bla
    212..1072    +  CDS            AmpR: β-lactamase; bla; confers resistance to ampicillin, carbenicillin, and related antibiotics
   1243..1831    +  rep_origin     ori: high-copy-number ColE1/pMB1/pBR322/pUC origin of replication
   2017..2157    -  misc_feature   bom: basis of mobility region from pBR322
   2259..2301    -  CDS            rop (fragment): Rop protein, which maintains plasmids at low copy number; rop
   2296..2641    +  promoter       SV40 promoter: SV40 enhancer and early promoter
   2657..3364    +  CDS            mCherry: mCherry is a basic (constitutively fluorescent) red fluorescent protein published in 2004, derived from Discosoma sp.. It is reported to be a very rapidly-maturing monomer with low acid sensitivity.
   3404..4426    +  CDS            COP1 (fragment): COP1_ARATH - Experimental evidence at protein level: Swiss-Prot protein existence level 1. E3 ubiquitin-protein ligase that acts as a repressor of photomorphogenesis and as an activator of etiolation in darkness. E3 ubiquitin ligases accept ubiquitin from an E2 ubiquitin-conjugating enzyme in the form of a thioester and then directly transfers the ubiquitin to targeted substrates. Represses photomorphogenesis in darkness by mediating ubiquitination and subsequent proteasomal degradation of light-induced transcription factors such as HY5, HYH and LAF1. Down-regulates MYB21, probably via ubiquit
   4456..4529    +  CDS            small t antigen (fragment): SV40 (simian virus 40) small t antigen
   4531..4596    +  intron         small t intron: SV40 (simian virus 40) small t antigen intron
   4726..4746    +  CDS            SV40 NLS: nuclear localization signal of SV40 (simian virus 40) large T antigen
   5065..5148    +  CDS            large T antigen (fragment): large T antigen from SV40 (simian virus 40)
   5171..5305    +  polyA_signal   SV40 poly(A) signal: SV40 polyadenylation signal
   5307..16      -  CDS            VP1_SV40 (fragment) (across the origin): Experimental evidence at protein level: Swiss-Prot protein existence level 1. Forms an icosahedral capsid with a T=7 symmetry and a 40 nm diameter. The capsid is composed of 72 pentamers linked to each other by disulfide bonds and associated with VP2 or VP3 proteins. Binds to N- glycolylneuraminic analog of the ganglioside GM1 on the cell surface to provide virion attachment to target cell (PubMed:18353982). Once attached, the virion is internalized by caveolin-mediated endocytosis and traffics to the endoplasmic reticulum. Inside the endoplasmic reticulum, the protein folding machinery isomer
