[The description below was written by a language model from this plasmid's Addgene catalogue record and pLannotate feature annotations shown in this document.]
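Description:
pSNV2 CHER NLS cop1at(335-675) is a 6,055 bp mammalian expression plasmid built on the pSV2neo backbone. It is propagated in E. coli through a high-copy ColE1/pUC-type origin with ampicillin selection from the bla gene. Remnants of pBR322, namely the bom region and a short rop fragment, are also annotated.

The payload is a fusion of the red fluorescent protein mCherry, a nuclear localization signal and a truncated Arabidopsis thaliana COP1, cloned between HindIII and NotI sites. The truncation lacks residues 1–334 and so retains residues 335–675, the C-terminal portion of this E3 ubiquitin ligase. In the annotated sequence the mCherry reading frame lies immediately downstream of the SV40 enhancer/early promoter and is followed, after a short gap that presumably holds the NLS linker, by the COP1 fragment. Downstream come the usual pSV2 processing elements: the SV40 small t intron, flanking T-antigen fragments (one containing the native SV40 NLS motif, which is not part of the fusion) and the SV40 polyadenylation signal.

The catalogue fields and the feature table disagree on two points. The catalogue lists the promoter as CMV IE, but only the SV40 promoter is annotated upstream of the insert. It also lists neomycin/G418 as a selectable marker, yet no neomycin resistance gene appears in the table, which suggests the insert took the place of neo in the parental vector.

According to the associated publication, the plasmid belongs to a system for inducing protein–protein interactions in mammalian cells with ultraviolet-B light. The nuclear, fluorescently labelled COP1 fragment would plausibly serve as one visualizable interaction partner, although the record does not name the other partner.
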