Addgene plasmid #44972: pSNV2 CHER NLS cop1at(335-675)
Depositing lab: Thanos Halazonetis. Depositing organization: University of Geneva. Publication: Ultraviolet-B-mediated induction of protein-protein interactions in mammalian cells. Crefcoeur RP, Yin R, Ulm R, Halazonetis TD. Nat Commun. 2013;4:1779. doi: 10.1038/ncomms2800. PubMed 23653191.
Backbone
  Vector backbone: pSV2neo
  Backbone manufacturer: Clontech
  Backbone size w/o insert (bp): 4285
  Total vector size (bp): 6055
  Vector type: Mammalian Expression
  Selectable markers: Neomycin (select with G418)
Growth in bacteria
  Bacterial resistance: Ampicillin, 100 μg/mL
  Growth temperature: 37°C
  Growth strain: DH5alpha
  Copy number: High Copy
Gene/Insert
  Gene/Insert name: mCherry-NLS-COP1 (alt names: CONSTITUTIVELY PHOTOMORPHOGENIC1; E3 ubiquitin-protein ligase COP1)
  Species: A. thaliana (mustard weed)
  Mutation: deleted amino acids 1-334
  GenBank ID: NM_128855.3
  Entrez Gene: COP1 (a.k.a. AT2G32950, ARABIDOPSIS THALIANA CONSTITUTIVE PHOTOMORPHOGENIC 1, ATCOP1, CONSTITUTIVE PHOTOMORPHOGENIC 1, DEETIOLATED MUTANT 340, DET340, EMB168, EMBRYO DEFECTIVE 168, FUS1, FUSCA 1, T21L14.11, T21L14_11)
  Promoter: pCMV IE
  Tag / fusion protein: mCherry (N terminal on insert); NLS (N terminal on insert)
  Cloning method: Restriction Enzyme; 5′ cloning site HindIII (not destroyed); 3′ cloning site NotI (not destroyed)
  Sequencing primers: 5′ SV40pro-F; 3′ CTGCTCCCATTCATCAGT
Terms and licenses: Academic/Nonprofit Terms; Industry Terms: Not Available to Industry
How to cite: pSNV2 CHER NLS cop1at(335-675) was a gift from Thanos Halazonetis (Addgene plasmid # 44972 ; http://n2t.net/addgene:44972 ; RRID:Addgene_44972)
