>Addgene plasmid #44972 | pSNV2 CHER NLS cop1at(335-675) | addgene partial sequence | sequence record 64910 | mCherry-F 5'-ccccgtaatgcagaagaaga-3'
AGGACGGCGCCCTGAAGGGCGAGATCAAGCAGAGGCTGAAGCTGAAGGACGGCGGCCACTACGACGCTGA
GGTCAAGACCACCTACAAGGCCAAGAAGCCCGTGCAGCTGCCCGGCGCCTACAACGTCAACATCAAGTTG
GACATCACCTCCCACAACGAGGACTACACCATCGTGGAACAGTACGAACGCGCCGAGGGCCGCCACTCCA
CCGGCGGCATGGACGAGCTGTACAAGGGTGGTAAAGGACCTAAAAAGAAACGTAAGGTCGGACCCGGGTA
TAGCAACGGCCTTGCAGATTTTCAATCTGTGTTGACTACCTTCACTCGCTACAGTCGTCTAAGAGTTATA
GCAGAAATCCGGCATGGGGATATATTTCATTCAGCCAACATTGTATCAAGCATAGAGTTTGATCGTGATG
ATGAGCTGTTTGCCACTGCTGGTGTTTCTAGATGTATAAAGGTTTTTGACTTCTCTTCGGTTGTAAATGA
ACCAGCAGATATGCAGTGTCCGATTGTGGAGATGTCAACTCGGTCTAAACTTAGTTGCTTGAGTTGGAAT
AAGCATGAAAAAAATCACATAGCAAGCAGTGATTATGAAGGAATAGTAACAGTGTGGGATGTAACTACTA
GGCAGAGTCTTATGGAGTATGAAGAGCACGAAAAACGTGCCTGGAGTGTTGACTTTTCACGAACAGAACC
ATCAATGCTTGTATCTGGTAGTGACGACTGCAAGGTTAAAGTTTGGTGCACGAGGCAGGAAGCAAGTGTG
ATTAATATTGATATGAAAGCAAACATATGTTGTGTCAAGTACAATCCTGGCTCAAGCAACTACATTGCGG
TCGGATCAGCTGATCATCACATCCA
